Addgene plasmid #118289: pAAV-DYRK4-2A-mCherry
Purpose: Expresses mouse DYRK4 tagged with 2A peptide at it's C-terminus and mCherry in mammalian cells.
Depositing lab: Vance Lemmon. Depositing organization: University of Miami. Publication: Dyrk kinases regulate phosphorylation of doublecortin, cytoskeletal organization, and neuronal morphology. Slepak TI, Salay LD, Lemmon VP, Bixby JL. Cytoskeleton (Hoboken). 2012 Jul;69(7):514-27. doi: 10.1002/cm.21021. Epub 2012 Mar 7. PubMed 22359282.
Backbone
  Vector backbone: pAAV-2A-EGFP
  Backbone size w/o insert (bp): 5414
  Total vector size (bp): 7187
  Vector type: Mammalian Expression, AAV
Growth in bacteria
  Bacterial resistance: Ampicillin, 100 μg/mL
  Growth temperature: 37°C
  Growth strain: NEB Stable
  Copy number: High Copy
Gene/Insert
  Gene/Insert name: dual-specificity tyrosine-(Y)-phosphorylation regulated kinase 4 (alt name: DYRK4)
  Species: M. musculus (mouse)
  Insert size (bp): 1782
  GenBank ID: BC052324.1 XM_006505256.3
  Entrez Gene: Dyrk4 (a.k.a. AW049118, Dyrk4a, Dyrk4b)
  Promoter: CMV with beta global intron
  Tag / fusion protein: 2A peptide (C terminal on insert); mCherry (C terminal on backbone)
  Cloning method: Restriction Enzyme; 5′ cloning site BamHI (not destroyed); 3′ cloning site AgeI (not destroyed)
  Sequencing primers: 5′ tggttgggataaggctggat; 3′ ttcagcttggcggtctgggt
Terms and licenses: Academic/Nonprofit Terms; Industry Terms: Not Available to Industry
How to cite: pAAV-DYRK4-2A-mCherry was a gift from Vance Lemmon (Addgene plasmid # 118289 ; http://n2t.net/addgene:118289 ; RRID:Addgene_118289)
