[The description below was written by a language model from this plasmid's Addgene catalogue record and pLannotate feature annotations shown in this document.]
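Description:
pAAV-DYRK4-2A-mCherry is an adeno-associated virus transfer plasmid that also works as a direct mammalian expression vector. It was built on the pAAV-2A-EGFP backbone, with mCherry in the reporter position, and is about 7.2 kb in total. It is propagated in E. coli from a high-copy ColE1/pUC-type origin under ampicillin selection (AmpR with its bla promoter). The backbone also holds an f1/M13 phage origin and small pBR322-derived remnants (bom and rop fragments). The record lists a recombination-deficient growth strain, a common choice for keeping the repeat-rich ITRs intact.

The expression cassette sits between AAV2 inverted terminal repeats, which are the cis elements needed for replication and packaging of the genome into AAV particles. The CMV immediate-early enhancer and promoter drive transcription through a chimeric intron containing a human β-globin intron segment, which generally improves transcript processing and expression. The open reading frame encodes mouse DYRK4 (dual-specificity tyrosine-phosphorylation regulated kinase 4, roughly 1.8 kb), cloned between BamHI and AgeI sites. It is followed in frame by a 2A peptide and mCherry, and the cassette ends with the human growth hormone polyadenylation signal. Ribosome skipping at the 2A yields the kinase, carrying a short C-terminal 2A remnant, and a separate red fluorescent protein, so mCherry marks expressing cells without being fused to DYRK4. The annotation tool labelled the kinase by homology to human DYRK4, but the catalogue gives the species as mouse.

In the depositor's sequence both ITRs are annotated at full length. In the repository's sequencing result the upstream ITR appears only as short fragments, which could be a real partial deletion or an assembly difficulty in this region. The associated publication concerns Dyrk kinases in doublecortin phosphorylation, cytoskeletal organization and neuronal morphology.
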