Features (pLannotate 1.2.2; 18 found; start..end, strand, type, name):
      1..141     -  repeat_region  AAV2 ITR: inverted terminal repeat of adeno-associated virus serotype 2 inverted
    160..524     +  enhancer       CMV enhancer: human cytomegalovirus immediate early enhancer
    597..614     -  promoter       CMV promoter (fragment): human cytomegalovirus (CMV) immediate early promoter
    676..727     +  promoter       CMVd2 promoter: truncated human cytomegalovirus (CMV) immediate early promoter that yields moderately reduced expression relative to the full-length promoter
    876..903     +  intron         CMV intron (fragment): modified intron A from human cytomegalovirus (CMV)
    908..1254    +  intron         β-globin intron (fragment): internally truncated intron from human β-globin
   1258..1305    +  CDS            HBB (fragment): HBB_COLGU - Experimental evidence at transcript level: Swiss-Prot protein existence level 2. Involved in oxygen transport from the lung to the various peripheral tissues. From Colobus guereza (Mantled guereza) (Eastern black-and-white colobus monkey).
   1589..3124    +  CDS            DYRK4: DYRK4_HUMAN - Experimental evidence at protein level: Swiss-Prot protein existence level 1. Possible non-essential role in spermiogenesis. From Homo sapiens (Human).
   3209..3916    +  CDS            mCherry: mCherry is a basic (constitutively fluorescent) red fluorescent protein published in 2004, derived from Discosoma sp.. It is reported to be a very rapidly-maturing monomer with low acid sensitivity.
   3934..4410    +  polyA_signal   hGH poly(A) signal: human growth hormone polyadenylation signal
   4450..4590    +  repeat_region  AAV2 ITR: inverted terminal repeat of adeno-associated virus serotype 2 inverted
   4595..4646    -  misc_feature   bom (fragment): basis of mobility region from pBR322
   4665..5045    +  rep_origin     M13 ori (sequence partly withheld): M13 bacteriophage origin of replication; arrow indicates direction of (+) strand synthesis
   5121..5170    -  misc_feature   bom (fragment): basis of mobility region from pBR322
   5272..5307    -  CDS            rop (fragment): Rop protein, which maintains plasmids at low copy number; rop
   5402..5506    +  promoter       AmpR promoter: bla
   5507..6367    +  CDS            AmpR: β-lactamase; bla; confers resistance to ampicillin, carbenicillin, and related antibiotics
   6538..7126    +  rep_origin     ori: high-copy-number ColE1/pMB1/pBR322/pUC origin of replication
>Addgene plasmid #118289 | pAAV-DYRK4-2A-mCherry | depositor full sequence | sequence record 223589 | pAAV-DYRK4-2A-mCherry sequence 7187 bps
CCTGCAGGCAGCTGCGCGCTCGCTCGCTCACTGAGGCCGCCCGGGCAAAGCCCGGGCGTCGGGCGACCTT
TGGTCGCCCGGCCTCAGTGAGCGAGCGAGCGCGCAGAGAGGGAGTGGCCAACTCCATCACTAGGGGTTCC
TGCGGCCGCACGCGTGGAGCTAGTTATTAATAGTAATCAATTACGGGGTCATTAGTTCATAGCCCATATA
TGGAGTTCCGCGTTACATAACTTACGGTAAATGGCCCGCCTGGCTGACCGCCCAACGACCCCCGCCCATT
GACGTCAATAATGACGTATGTTCCCATAGTAACGTCAATAGGGACTTTCCATTGACGTCAATGGGTGGAG
TATTTACGGTAAACTGCCCACTTGGCAGTACATCAAGTGTATCATATGCCAAGTACGCCCCCTATTGACG
TCAATGACGGTAAATGGCCCGCCTGGCATTATGCCCAGTACATGACCTTATGGGACTTTCCTACTTGGCA
GTACATCTACGTATTAGTCATCGCTATTACCATGGTGATGCGGTTTTGGCAGTACATCAATGGGCGTGGA
TAGCGGTTTGACTCACGGGGATTTCCAAGTCTCCACCCCATTGACGTCAATGGGAGTTTGTTTTGCACCA
AAATCAACGGGACTTTCCAAAATGTCGTAACAACTCCGCCCCATTGACGCAAATGGGCGGTAGGCGTGTA
CGGTGGGAGGTCTATATAAGCAGAGCTCGTTTAGTGAACCGTCAGATCGCCTGGAGACGCCATCCACGCT
GTTTTGACCTCCATAGAAGACACCGGGACCGATCCAGCCTCCGCGGATTCGAATCCCGGCCGGGAACGGT
GCATTGGAACGCGGATTCCCCGTGCCAAGAGTGACGTAAGTACCGCCTATAGAGTCTATAGGCCCACAAA
AAATGCTTTCTTCTTTTAATATACTTTTTTGTTTATCTTATTTCTAATACTTTCCCTAATCTCTTTCTTT
CAGGGCAATAATGATACAATGTATCATGCCTCTTTGCACCATTCTAAAGAATAACAGTGATAATTTCTGG
GTTAAGGCAATAGCAATATTTCTGCATATAAATATTTCTGCATATAAATTGTAACTGATGTAAGAGGTTT
CATATTGCTAATAGCAGCTACAATCCAGCTACCATTCTGCTTTTATTTTATGGTTGGGATAAGGCTGGAT
TATTCTGAGTCCAAGCTAGGCCCTTTTGCTAATCATGTTCATACCTCTTATCTTCCTCCCACAGCTCCTG
GGCAACGTGCTGGTCTGTGTGCTGGCCCATCACTTTGGCAAAGAATTGGGATTCGAACATCGATTGAATT
CCCCGGGGATCCATGAGGACGTCCAAGGCTCAGTCGGAGGTTGAGAGTAAGCCTTTGGGTCACCTCCAGA
AGCCATCCTCCAAGAACAAGAAGCTGAGAGTGAACCGATGTCCACAAAAGATTCCAAGTAACACGGCGTT
CCCTTTTGTGGACACAAAGGGGAAGAGGAACACAGTTAACTTCCCCCAGATTGGCAACAAAGTCCCATCA
AAGGGGCCCATGCAGTATCAGGAAAATCAAATTCATAATCAAGTGCTATCCTCTGAACTCAAGACTTCAG
AAATACCTTTCAACATTAACACCAAAGCCCAAGACACCAAGCCACACCCAGAACTACAAAAGAAGCACAA
AGTCCCTCTTACAGTAGCAGAGGCCCTAAAGTTCTTTAAGAATCAGCTGTCCCCTTATGAGCAAAGCGAA
ATCCTGGGCTACTCAGAGCTGTGGTTCCTGGGCCTTGAAGCCAAGAAGCTCAACGTGGTTCCAGAGAAGT
TCAGCAAGACAAGCTTTGATGATGAGCACGGTTCCTATATGAAGGTCCTGCATGACCACATTGCCTACCG
ATATGAGGTTCTGGAGATGATCGGGAAAGGGTCCTTTGGACAGGTGGCCAAGTGCTTGGATCACAAAAAC
AATGAGTTGGTGGCCCTGAAAATCATCAGGAACAAAAAGAGATTTCACCATCAGGCTCTGGTGGAGCTGA
AGATCCTGGAAGCCCTCAGAAGGAAGGACAAAGACAACAACCACAATGTGGTCCACATGAAGGATTTCTT
CTACTTCCGGAATCACCTCTGTATCACCTTTGAGCTCCTGGGAATCAACCTGTATGAGTTGATGAAGAAC
AACAGCTTTCATGGCTTCAATCTGTCCATAGTTCGGCGCTTCACCTTTTCCATTTTGAAATGCTTACACA
TGCTTTATGTAGAGAAAATCATCCACTGTGACCTCAAGCCGGAAAATATTGTGCTATACCAGAGGGGCCA
AGTCACTGTTAAAGTTATTGACTTTGGGTCAAGCTGTTATGAACACCAGAAAGTGTATACGTACATCCAA
AGTCGTTTCTACCGATCCCCAGAGGTGATTCTGGGACACCCCTATAACATGGCCATTGACATGTGGAGCC
TGGGCTGCATCATGGCGGAGCTGTACACCGGATACCCACTGTTCCCTGGGGAGAACGAGGTGGAGCAGCT
GGCTTGCATCATGGAGGTGCTGGGCCTGCCACCTGCCCACTTCACCCAGACAGCCTCCAGGAGACAGGTA
TTCTTTGATTCCAAAGGTCTTCCCAAAAATATAAACAACAACAGAGGGGGAAAAAGATACCCAGATTCCA
AGGATCTCACGATGGTGGTGAAAACCTACGATTCCAGCTTCCTGGACTTTCTCAGAAGGTGGGAGCCTTC
TCTGCGCATGACCCCCGAGCAGGCCCTCAAGCATGCCTGGATTCACGAGCCGAGGAAATTCAAACCACGG
CCCAAGCCACAGATATTAAGGAAGCCTGGTGCCAGTATTTCCTCTGAGATAAGCACGGAAAAGGCTGAAG
AGCAACAGGCCAGCAAAGGCAAAAAAGATGAGGCTACCAAAGAAACTACAGACAAATTGAAGGACGAAGC
TGAGAAGCACCTTGAGAATTCGGGCAAACAGCAGAGCTCTGTGGAGCACACAGCAGACACCATCCAGCTG
CCTCACCTAACAGAAGCTTCTGGAAAGTCAGAGACTGTTGCTGGGTCAGAGATGTCCGCAGAACAGCAGA
GCACCTCCTCCCCCAAGAGCACAAACATCTTACCACCCATCGTGACCGGTGAAGGCCGCGGCAGCCTGCT
GACCTGCGGCGATGTGGAAGAAAACCCGGGCCCGGCGCCGGGCAGCACTAGTCGGAAGCTTGTGAGCAAG
GGCGAGGAGGATAACATGGCCATCATCAAGGAGTTCATGCGCTTCAAGGTGCACATGGAGGGCTCCGTGA
ACGGCCACGAGTTCGAGATCGAGGGCGAGGGCGAGGGCCGCCCCTACGAGGGCACCCAGACCGCCAAGCT
GAAGGTGACCAAGGGTGGCCCCCTGCCCTTCGCCTGGGACATCCTGTCCCCTCAGTTCATGTACGGCTCC
AAGGCCTACGTGAAGCACCCCGCCGACATCCCCGACTACTTGAAGCTGTCCTTCCCCGAGGGCTTCAAGT
GGGAGCGCGTGATGAACTTCGAGGACGGCGGCGTGGTGACCGTGACCCAGGACTCCTCCCTGCAGGACGG
CGAGTTCATCTACAAGGTGAAGCTGCGCGGCACCAACTTCCCCTCCGACGGCCCCGTAATGCAGAAGAAG
ACCATGGGCTGGGAGGCCTCCTCCGAGCGGATGTACCCCGAGGACGGCGCCCTGAAGGGCGAGATCAAGC
AGAGGCTGAAGCTGAAGGACGGCGGCCACTACGACGCTGAGGTCAAGACCACCTACAAGGCCAAGAAGCC
CGTGCAGCTGCCCGGCGCCTACAACGTCAACATCAAGTTGGACATCACCTCCCACAACGAGGACTACACC
ATCGTGGAACAGTACGAACGCGCCGAGGGCCGCCACTCCACCGGCGGCATGGACGAGCTGTACAAGTAAC
TCGAGAGATCTACGGGTGGCATCCCTGTGACCCCTCCCCAGTGCCTCTCCTGGCCCTGGAAGTTGCCACT
CCAGTGCCCACCAGCCTTGTCCTAATAAAATTAAGTTGCATCATTTTGTCTGACTAGGTGTCCTTCTATA
ATATTATGGGGTGGAGGGGGGTGGTATGGAGCAAGGGGCAAGTTGGGAAGACAACCTGTAGGGCCTGCGG
GGTCTATTGGGAACCAAGCTGGAGTGCAGTGGCACAATCTTGGCTCACTGCAATCTCCGCCTCCTGGGTT
CAAGCGATTCTCCTGCCTCAGCCTCCCGAGTTGTTGGGATTCCAGGCATGCATGACCAGGCTCAGCTAAT
TTTTGTTTTTTTGGTAGAGACGGGGTTTCACCATATTGGCCAGGCTGGTCTCCAACTCCTAATCTCAGGT
GATCTACCCACCTTGGCCTCCCAAATTGCTGGGATTACAGGCGTGAACCACTGCTCCCTTCCCTGTCCTT
CTGATTTTGTAGGTAACCACGTGCGGACCGAGCGGCCGCAGGAACCCCTAGTGATGGAGTTGGCCACTCC
CTCTCTGCGCGCTCGCTCGCTCACTGAGGCCGGGCGACCAAAGGTCGCCCGACGCCCGGGCTTTGCCCGG
GCGGCCTCAGTGAGCGAGCGAGCGCGCAGCTGCCTGCAGGGGCGCCTGATGCGGTATTTTCTCCTTACGC
ATCTGTGCGGTATTTCACACCGCATA
[142 nt withheld, positions 4647-4788]
C
[141 nt withheld, positions 4790-4930]
CCTTTGACGTTGGAGTCCACGTTCTTT
[37 nt withheld, positions 4958-4994]
ACCCTATCTCGGGCTATTCTTTTGATTTATAAGGGATTTTGCCGATTTCGGCCTATTGGTTAAAAAATGA
GCTGATTTAACAAAAATTTAACGCGAATTTTAACAAAATATTAACGTTTACAATTTTATGGTGCACTCTC
AGTACAATCTGCTCTGATGCCGCATAGTTAAGCCAGCCCCGACACCCGCCAACACCCGCTGACGCGCCCT
GACGGGCTTGTCTGCTCCCGGCATCCGCTTACAGACAAGCTGTGACCGTCTCCGGGAGCTGCATGTGTCA
GAGGTTTTCACCGTCATCACCGAAACGCGCGAGACGAAAGGGCCTCGTGATACGCCTATTTTTATAGGTT
AATGTCATGATAATAATGGTTTCTTAGACGTCAGGTGGCACTTTTCGGGGAAATGTGCGCGGAACCCCTA
TTTGTTTATTTTTCTAAATACATTCAAATATGTATCCGCTCATGAGACAATAACCCTGATAAATGCTTCA
ATAATATTGAAAAAGGAAGAGTATGAGTATTCAACATTTCCGTGTCGCCCTTATTCCCTTTTTTGCGGCA
TTTTGCCTTCCTGTTTTTGCTCACCCAGAAACGCTGGTGAAAGTAAAAGATGCTGAAGATCAGTTGGGTG
CACGAGTGGGTTACATCGAACTGGATCTCAACAGCGGTAAGATCCTTGAGAGTTTTCGCCCCGAAGAACG
TTTTCCAATGATGAGCACTTTTAAAGTTCTGCTATGTGGCGCGGTATTATCCCGTATTGACGCCGGGCAA
GAGCAACTCGGTCGCCGCATACACTATTCTCAGAATGACTTGGTTGAGTACTCACCAGTCACAGAAAAGC
ATCTTACGGATGGCATGACAGTAAGAGAATTATGCAGTGCTGCCATAACCATGAGTGATAACACTGCGGC
CAACTTACTTCTGACAACGATCGGAGGACCGAAGGAGCTAACCGCTTTTTTGCACAACATGGGGGATCAT
GTAACTCGCCTTGATCGTTGGGAACCGGAGCTGAATGAAGCCATACCAAACGACGAGCGTGACACCACGA
TGCCTGTAGCAATGGCAACAACGTTGCGCAAACTATTAACTGGCGAACTACTTACTCTAGCTTCCCGGCA
ACAATTAATAGACTGGATGGAGGCGGATAAAGTTGCAGGACCACTTCTGCGCTCGGCCCTTCCGGCTGGC
TGGTTTATTGCTGATAAATCTGGAGCCGGTGAGCGTGGGTCTCGCGGTATCATTGCAGCACTGGGGCCAG
ATGGTAAGCCCTCCCGTATCGTAGTTATCTACACGACGGGGAGTCAGGCAACTATGGATGAACGAAATAG
ACAGATCGCTGAGATAGGTGCCTCACTGATTAAGCATTGGTAACTGTCAGACCAAGTTTACTCATATATA
CTTTAGATTGATTTAAAACTTCATTTTTAATTTAAAAGGATCTAGGTGAAGATCCTTTTTGATAATCTCA
TGACCAAAATCCCTTAACGTGAGTTTTCGTTCCACTGAGCGTCAGACCCCGTAGAAAAGATCAAAGGATC
TTCTTGAGATCCTTTTTTTCTGCGCGTAATCTGCTGCTTGCAAACAAAAAAACCACCGCTACCAGCGGTG
GTTTGTTTGCCGGATCAAGAGCTACCAACTCTTTTTCCGAAGGTAACTGGCTTCAGCAGAGCGCAGATAC
CAAATACTGTCCTTCTAGTGTAGCCGTAGTTAGGCCACCACTTCAAGAACTCTGTAGCACCGCCTACATA
CCTCGCTCTGCTAATCCTGTTACCAGTGGCTGCTGCCAGTGGCGATAAGTCGTGTCTTACCGGGTTGGAC
TCAAGACGATAGTTACCGGATAAGGCGCAGCGGTCGGGCTGAACGGGGGGTTCGTGCACACAGCCCAGCT
TGGAGCGAACGACCTACACCGAACTGAGATACCTACAGCGTGAGCTATGAGAAAGCGCCACGCTTCCCGA
AGGGAGAAAGGCGGACAGGTATCCGGTAAGCGGCAGGGTCGGAACAGGAGAGCGCACGAGGGAGCTTCCA
GGGGGAAACGCCTGGTATCTTTATAGTCCTGTCGGGTTTCGCCACCTCTGACTTGAGCGTCGATTTTTGT
GATGCTCGTCAGGGGGGCGGAGCCTATGGAAAAACGCCAGCAACGCGGCCTTTTTACGGTTCCTGGCCTT
TTGCTGGCCTTTTGCTCACATGT
