Features (pLannotate 1.2.2; 18 found; start..end, strand, type, name):
     12..39      +  repeat_region  AAV2 ITR (fragment): inverted terminal repeat of adeno-associated virus serotype 2 inverted
     68..95      +  repeat_region  AAV2 ITR (fragment): inverted terminal repeat of adeno-associated virus serotype 2 inverted
    206..509     +  enhancer       CMV enhancer: human cytomegalovirus immediate early enhancer
    510..713     +  promoter       CMV promoter: human cytomegalovirus (CMV) immediate early promoter
    862..889     +  intron         CMV intron (fragment): modified intron A from human cytomegalovirus (CMV)
    894..1240    +  intron         β-globin intron (fragment): internally truncated intron from human β-globin
   1244..1291    +  CDS            HBB (fragment): HBB_COLGU - Experimental evidence at transcript level: Swiss-Prot protein existence level 2. Involved in oxygen transport from the lung to the various peripheral tissues. From Colobus guereza (Mantled guereza) (Eastern black-and-white colobus monkey).
   1575..3110    +  CDS            DYRK4: DYRK4_HUMAN - Experimental evidence at protein level: Swiss-Prot protein existence level 1. Possible non-essential role in spermiogenesis. From Homo sapiens (Human).
   3195..3902    +  CDS            mCherry: mCherry is a basic (constitutively fluorescent) red fluorescent protein published in 2004, derived from Discosoma sp.. It is reported to be a very rapidly-maturing monomer with low acid sensitivity.
   3920..4396    +  polyA_signal   hGH poly(A) signal: human growth hormone polyadenylation signal
   4436..4576    +  repeat_region  AAV2 ITR: inverted terminal repeat of adeno-associated virus serotype 2 inverted
   4581..4632    -  misc_feature   bom (fragment): basis of mobility region from pBR322
   4651..5106    +  rep_origin     f1 ori (sequence partly withheld): f1 bacteriophage origin of replication; arrow indicates direction of (+) strand synthesis
   5107..5156    -  misc_feature   bom (fragment): basis of mobility region from pBR322
   5258..5293    -  CDS            rop (fragment): Rop protein, which maintains plasmids at low copy number; rop
   5388..5492    +  promoter       AmpR promoter: bla
   5493..6353    +  CDS            AmpR: β-lactamase; bla; confers resistance to ampicillin, carbenicillin, and related antibiotics
   6524..7112    +  rep_origin     ori: high-copy-number ColE1/pMB1/pBR322/pUC origin of replication
>Addgene plasmid #118289 | pAAV-DYRK4-2A-mCherry | addgene full sequence | sequence record 229468 | Addgene NGS Result
CCTGCAGGCAGCTGCGCGCTCGCTCGCTCACTGAGGCCGCCCGGGCGTCGGGCGACCTTTGGTCGCCCGG
CCTCAGTGAGCGAGCGAGCGCGCAGAGAGGGAGTGGCCAACTCCATCACTAGGGGTTCCTGCGGCCGCAC
GCGTCTAGTTATTAATAGTAATCAATTACGGGGTCATTAGTTCATAGCCCATATATGGAGTTCCGCGTTA
CATAACTTACGGTAAATGGCCCGCCTGGCTGACCGCCCAACGACCCCCGCCCATTGACGTCAATAATGAC
GTATGTTCCCATAGTAACGCCAATAGGGACTTTCCATTGACGTCAATGGGTGGAGTATTTACGGTAAACT
GCCCACTTGGCAGTACATCAAGTGTATCATATGCCAAGTACGCCCCCTATTGACGTCAATGACGGTAAAT
GGCCCGCCTGGCATTATGCCCAGTACATGACCTTATGGGACTTTCCTACTTGGCAGTACATCTACGTATT
AGTCATCGCTATTACCATGGTGATGCGGTTTTGGCAGTACATCAATGGGCGTGGATAGCGGTTTGACTCA
CGGGGATTTCCAAGTCTCCACCCCATTGACGTCAATGGGAGTTTGTTTTGGCACCAAAATCAACGGGACT
TTCCAAAATGTCGTAACAACTCCGCCCCATTGACGCAAATGGGCGGTAGGCGTGTACGGTGGGAGGTCTA
TATAAGCAGAGCTCGTTTAGTGAACCGTCAGATCGCCTGGAGACGCCATCCACGCTGTTTTGACCTCCAT
AGAAGACACCGGGACCGATCCAGCCTCCGCGGATTCGAATCCCGGCCGGGAACGGTGCATTGGAACGCGG
ATTCCCCGTGCCAAGAGTGACGTAAGTACCGCCTATAGAGTCTATAGGCCCACAAAAAATGCTTTCTTCT
TTTAATATACTTTTTTGTTTATCTTATTTCTAATACTTTCCCTAATCTCTTTCTTTCAGGGCAATAATGA
TACAATGTATCATGCCTCTTTGCACCATTCTAAAGAATAACAGTGATAATTTCTGGGTTAAGGCAATAGC
AATATTTCTGCATATAAATATTTCTGCATATAAATTGTAACTGATGTAAGAGGTTTCATATTGCTAATAG
CAGCTACAATCCAGCTACCATTCTGCTTTTATTTTATGGTTGGGATAAGGCTGGATTATTCTGAGTCCAA
GCTAGGCCCTTTTGCTAATCATGTTCATACCTCTTATCTTCCTCCCACAGCTCCTGGGCAACGTGCTGGT
CTGTGTGCTGGCCCATCACTTTGGCAAAGAATTGGGATTCGAACATCGATTGAATTCCCCGGGGATCCAT
GAGGACGTCCAAGGCTCAGTCGGAGGTTGAGAGTAAGCCTTTGGGTCACCTCCAGAAGCCATCCTCCAAG
AACAAGAAGCTGAGAGTGAACCGATGTCCACAAAAGATTCCAAGTAACACGGCGTTCCCTTTTGTGGACA
CAAAGGGGAAGAGGAACACAGTTAACTTCCCCCAGATTGGCAACAAAGTCCCATCAAAGGGGCCCATGCA
GTATCAGGAAAATCAAATTCATAATCAAGTGCTATCCTCTGAACTCAAGACTTCAGAAATACCTTTCAAC
ATTAACACCAAAGCCCAAGACACCAAGCCACACCCAGAACTACAAAAGAAGCACAAAGTCCCTCTTACAG
TAGCAGAGGCCCTAAAGTTCTTTAAGAATCAGCTGTCCCCTTATGAGCAAAGCGAAATCCTGGGCTACTC
AGAGCTGTGGTTCCTGGGCCTTGAAGCCAAGAAGCTCAACGTGGTTCCAGAGAAGTTCAGCAAGACAAGC
TTTGATGATGAGCACGGTTCCTATATGAAGGTCCTGCATGACCACATTGCCTACCGATATGAGGTTCTGG
AGATGATCGGGAAAGGGTCCTTTGGACAGGTGGCCAAGTGCTTGGATCACAAAAACAATGAGTTGGTGGC
CCTGAAAATCATCAGGAACAAAAAGAGATTTCACCATCAGGCTCTGGTGGAGCTGAAGATCCTGGAAGCC
CTCAGAAGGAAGGACAAAGACAACAACCACAATGTGGTCCACATGAAGGATTTCTTCTACTTCCGGAATC
ACCTCTGTATCACCTTTGAGCTCCTGGGAATCAACCTGTATGAGTTGATGAAGAACAACAGCTTTCATGG
CTTCAATCTGTCCATAGTTCGGCGCTTCACCTTTTCCATTTTGAAATGCTTACACATGCTTTATGTAGAG
AAAATCATCCACTGTGACCTCAAGCCGGAAAATATTGTGCTATACCAGAGGGGCCAAGTCACTGTTAAAG
TTATTGACTTTGGGTCAAGCTGTTATGAACACCAGAAAGTGTATACGTACATCCAAAGTCGTTTCTACCG
ATCCCCAGAGGTGATTCTGGGACACCCCTATAACATGGCCATTGACATGTGGAGCCTGGGCTGCATCATG
GCGGAGCTGTACACCGGATACCCACTGTTCCCTGGGGAGAACGAGGTGGAGCAGCTGGCTTGCATCATGG
AGGTGCTGGGCCTGCCACCTGCCCACTTCACCCAGACAGCCTCCAGGAGACAGGTATTCTTTGATTCCAA
AGGTCTTCCCAAAAATATAAACAACAACAGAGGGGGAAAAAGATACCCAGATTCCAAGGATCTCACGATG
GTGGTGAAAACCTACGATTCCAGCTTCCTGGACTTTCTCAGAAGGTGGGAGCCTTCTCTGCGCATGACCC
CCGAGCAGGCCCTCAAGCATGCCTGGATTCACGAGCCGAGGAAATTCAAACCACGGCCCAAGCCACAGAT
ATTAAGGAAGCCTGGTGCCAGTATTTCCTCTGAGATAAGCACGGAAAAGGCTGAAGAGCAACAGGCCAGC
AAAGGCAAAAAAGATGAGGCTACCAAAGAAACTACAGACAAATTGAAGGACGAAGCTGAGAAGCACCTTG
AGAATTCGGGCAAACAGCAGAGCTCTGTGGAGCACACAGCAGACACCATCCAGCTGCCTCACCTAACAGA
AGCTTCTGGAAAGTCAGAGACTGTTGCTGGGTCAGAGATGTCCGCAGAACAGCAGAGCACCTCCTCCCCC
AAGAGCACAAACATCTTACCACCCATCGTGACCGGTGAAGGCCGCGGCAGCCTGCTGACCTGCGGCGATG
TGGAAGAAAACCCGGGCCCGGCGCCGGGCAGCACTAGTCGGAAGCTTGTGAGCAAGGGCGAGGAGGATAA
CATGGCCATCATCAAGGAGTTCATGCGCTTCAAGGTGCACATGGAGGGCTCCGTGAACGGCCACGAGTTC
GAGATCGAGGGCGAGGGCGAGGGCCGCCCCTACGAGGGCACCCAGACCGCCAAGCTGAAGGTGACCAAGG
GTGGCCCCCTGCCCTTCGCCTGGGACATCCTGTCCCCTCAGTTCATGTACGGCTCCAAGGCCTACGTGAA
GCACCCCGCCGACATCCCCGACTACTTGAAGCTGTCCTTCCCCGAGGGCTTCAAGTGGGAGCGCGTGATG
AACTTCGAGGACGGCGGCGTGGTGACCGTGACCCAGGACTCCTCCCTGCAGGACGGCGAGTTCATCTACA
AGGTGAAGCTGCGCGGCACCAACTTCCCCTCCGACGGCCCCGTAATGCAGAAGAAGACCATGGGCTGGGA
GGCCTCCTCCGAGCGGATGTACCCCGAGGACGGCGCCCTGAAGGGCGAGATCAAGCAGAGGCTGAAGCTG
AAGGACGGCGGCCACTACGACGCTGAGGTCAAGACCACCTACAAGGCCAAGAAGCCCGTGCAGCTGCCCG
GCGCCTACAACGTCAACATCAAGTTGGACATCACCTCCCACAACGAGGACTACACCATCGTGGAACAGTA
CGAACGCGCCGAGGGCCGCCACTCCACCGGCGGCATGGACGAGCTGTACAAGTAACTCGAGAGATCTACG
GGTGGCATCCCTGTGACCCCTCCCCAGTGCCTCTCCTGGCCCTGGAAGTTGCCACTCCAGTGCCCACCAG
CCTTGTCCTAATAAAATTAAGTTGCATCATTTTGTCTGACTAGGTGTCCTTCTATAATATTATGGGGTGG
AGGGGGGTGGTATGGAGCAAGGGGCAAGTTGGGAAGACAACCTGTAGGGCCTGCGGGGTCTATTGGGAAC
CAAGCTGGAGTGCAGTGGCACAATCTTGGCTCACTGCAATCTCCGCCTCCTGGGTTCAAGCGATTCTCCT
GCCTCAGCCTCCCGAGTTGTTGGGATTCCAGGCATGCATGACCAGGCTCAGCTAATTTTTGTTTTTTTGG
TAGAGACGGGGTTTCACCATATTGGCCAGGCTGGTCTCCAACTCCTAATCTCAGGTGATCTACCCACCTT
GGCCTCCCAAATTGCTGGGATTACAGGCGTGAACCACTGCTCCCTTCCCTGTCCTTCTGATTTTGTAGGT
AACCACGTGCGGACCGAGCGGCCGCAGGAACCCCTAGTGATGGAGTTGGCCACTCCCTCTCTGCGCGCTC
GCTCGCTCACTGAGGCCGGGCGACCAAAGGTCGCCCGACGCCCGGGCTTTGCCCGGGCGGCCTCAGTGAG
CGAGCGAGCGCGCAGCTGCCTGCAGGGGCGCCTGATGCGGTATTTTCTCCTTACGCATCTGTGCGGTATT
TCACACCGCATA
[95 nt withheld, positions 4633-4727]
T
[46 nt withheld, positions 4729-4774]
C
[141 nt withheld, positions 4776-4916]
CCTTTGACGTTGGAGTCCACGTTCTTT
[37 nt withheld, positions 4944-4980]
ACTCTATCTCGGGCTATTCTTTTGATTTATAAGGGATTTTGCCGATTTCGGTCTATTGGTTAAAAAATGA
GCTGATTTAACAAAAATTTAACGCGAATTTTAACAAAATATTAACGTTTACAATTTTATGGTGCACTCTC
AGTACAATCTGCTCTGATGCCGCATAGTTAAGCCAGCCCCGACACCCGCCAACACCCGCTGACGCGCCCT
GACGGGCTTGTCTGCTCCCGGCATCCGCTTACAGACAAGCTGTGACCGTCTCCGGGAGCTGCATGTGTCA
GAGGTTTTCACCGTCATCACCGAAACGCGCGAGACGAAAGGGCCTCGTGATACGCCTATTTTTATAGGTT
AATGTCATGATAATAATGGTTTCTTAGACGTCAGGTGGCACTTTTCGGGGAAATGTGCGCGGAACCCCTA
TTTGTTTATTTTTCTAAATACATTCAAATATGTATCCGCTCATGAGACAATAACCCTGATAAATGCTTCA
ATAATATTGAAAAAGGAAGAGTATGAGTATTCAACATTTCCGTGTCGCCCTTATTCCCTTTTTTGCGGCA
TTTTGCCTTCCTGTTTTTGCTCACCCAGAAACGCTGGTGAAAGTAAAAGATGCTGAAGATCAGTTGGGTG
CACGAGTGGGTTACATCGAACTGGATCTCAACAGCGGTAAGATCCTTGAGAGTTTTCGCCCCGAAGAACG
TTTTCCAATGATGAGCACTTTTAAAGTTCTGCTATGTGGCGCGGTATTATCCCGTATTGACGCCGGGCAA
GAGCAACTCGGTCGCCGCATACACTATTCTCAGAATGACTTGGTTGAGTACTCACCAGTCACAGAAAAGC
ATCTTACGGATGGCATGACAGTAAGAGAATTATGCAGTGCTGCCATAACCATGAGTGATAACACTGCGGC
CAACTTACTTCTGACAACGATCGGAGGACCGAAGGAGCTAACCGCTTTTTTGCACAACATGGGGGATCAT
GTAACTCGCCTTGATCGTTGGGAACCGGAGCTGAATGAAGCCATACCAAACGACGAGCGTGACACCACGA
TGCCTGTAGCAATGGCAACAACGTTGCGCAAACTATTAACTGGCGAACTACTTACTCTAGCTTCCCGGCA
ACAATTAATAGACTGGATGGAGGCGGATAAAGTTGCAGGACCACTTCTGCGCTCGGCCCTTCCGGCTGGC
TGGTTTATTGCTGATAAATCTGGAGCCGGTGAGCGTGGGTCTCGCGGTATCATTGCAGCACTGGGGCCAG
ATGGTAAGCCCTCCCGTATCGTAGTTATCTACACGACGGGGAGTCAGGCAACTATGGATGAACGAAATAG
ACAGATCGCTGAGATAGGTGCCTCACTGATTAAGCATTGGTAACTGTCAGACCAAGTTTACTCATATATA
CTTTAGATTGATTTAAAACTTCATTTTTAATTTAAAAGGATCTAGGTGAAGATCCTTTTTGATAATCTCA
TGACCAAAATCCCTTAACGTGAGTTTTCGTTCCACTGAGCGTCAGACCCCGTAGAAAAGATCAAAGGATC
TTCTTGAGATCCTTTTTTTCTGCGCGTAATCTGCTGCTTGCAAACAAAAAAACCACCGCTACCAGCGGTG
GTTTGTTTGCCGGATCAAGAGCTACCAACTCTTTTTCCGAAGGTAACTGGCTTCAGCAGAGCGCAGATAC
CAAATACTGTTCTTCTAGTGTAGCCGTAGTTAGGCCACCACTTCAAGAACTCTGTAGCACCGCCTACATA
CCTCGCTCTGCTAATCCTGTTACCAGTGGCTGCTGCCAGTGGCGATAAGTCGTGTCTTACCGGGTTGGAC
TCAAGACGATAGTTACCGGATAAGGCGCAGCGGTCGGGCTGAACGGGGGGTTCGTGCACACAGCCCAGCT
TGGAGCGAACGACCTACACCGAACTGAGATACCTACAGCGTGAGCTATGAGAAAGCGCCACGCTTCCCGA
AGGGAGAAAGGCGGACAGGTATCCGGTAAGCGGCAGGGTCGGAACAGGAGAGCGCACGAGGGAGCTTCCA
GGGGGAAACGCCTGGTATCTTTATAGTCCTGTCGGGTTTCGCCACCTCTGACTTGAGCGTCGATTTTTGT
GATGCTCGTCAGGGGGGCGGAGCCTATGGAAAAACGCCAGCAACGCGGCCTTTTTACGGTTCCTGGCCTT
TTGCTGGCCTTTTGCTCACATGT
